Addgene plasmid #248191: pEW008
Purpose: Based on pAF259 but with bitluc expression driven by the C. saccharoperbutylacetonicum hsp promoter.
Depositing lab: Robert Fagan. Depositing organization: University of Sheffield. Publication: A set of genetic tools for use in Clostridioides difficile and related species. Fisher H, de Lussy Kubisa L, Jakhmola A, Walker E, Kirk JA, Oatley P, Chaudhuri RR, Douce GR, Ormsby MJ, Fagan RP. Microbiology (Reading). 2026 Feb;172(2). doi: 10.1099/mic.0.001665. PubMed 41712450.
Backbone
  Vector backbone: pMTL960
  Backbone manufacturer: Nigel P. Minton
  Vector type: Bacterial Expression
Growth in bacteria
  Bacterial resistance: Chloramphenicol, 25 μg/mL
  Growth temperature: 37°C
  Growth strain: DH5alpha
  Copy number: High Copy
Gene/Insert
  Gene/Insert name: Phsp-Bitlucopt
  Species: Synthetic
  Promoter: Phsp
  Cloning method: Restriction Enzyme; 5′ cloning site KpnI (unknown if destroyed); 3′ cloning site SacI (unknown if destroyed)
Resource information
  A portion of this plasmid was derived from a plasmid made by: Wiep Klaas Smits (pAF259, Addgene #105494)
Terms and licenses: Academic/Nonprofit Terms; Industry Terms: Not Available to Industry
How to cite: pEW008 was a gift from Robert Fagan (Addgene plasmid # 248191 ; http://n2t.net/addgene:248191 ; RRID:Addgene_248191)
