[The description below was written by a language model from this plasmid's Addgene catalogue record and pLannotate feature annotations shown in this document.]
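Description:
pEW008 is a bacterial expression and reporter plasmid built on the pMTL960 backbone, a vector used for work in clostridia, and belongs to a set of genetic tools for Clostridioides difficile and related species. It is maintained in E. coli through a high-copy ColE1/pUC-type origin and selected with chloramphenicol via catP, the Clostridium perfringens chloramphenicol acetyltransferase gene, a marker that works in both E. coli and Gram-positive hosts. An IncP origin of transfer with traJ and a fragment of traI is also annotated. These elements allow the plasmid to be mobilised by conjugation from a suitable E. coli donor into a recipient, the usual delivery route for clostridia. The automated annotation covers only about the first half of the roughly 7 kb sequence, and the remainder is unannotated. No Gram-positive replicon is listed in the table, so the record does not say how the plasmid replicates in clostridial hosts.

The payload is Phsp-Bitlucopt, a synthetic cassette cloned between KpnI and SacI. The plasmid derives from pAF259, but here the bitluc luciferase reporter is driven by the hsp promoter from Clostridium saccharoperbutylacetonicum. The feature table detects the reporter on the reverse strand as a fragment matching the catalytic subunit of Oplophorus gracilirostris luciferase, the shrimp enzyme that oxidises coelenterazine-type substrates with emission of blue light. The promoter itself was not picked up by the annotation. The record does not describe the regulatory behaviour of Phsp. The construct is a luminescent readout of expression from this promoter, which makes it useful for assessing promoter activity or as a luciferase-expressing reference in C. difficile and related organisms.
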