Features (pLannotate 1.2.2; 6 found; start..end, strand, type, name):
      1..589     +  rep_origin     ori: high-copy-number ColE1/pMB1/pBR322/pUC origin of replication
    952..1572    +  CDS            catP: CAT2_CLOPF - Protein inferred from homology: Swiss-Prot protein existence level 3. This enzyme is an effector of chloramphenicol resistance in bacteria. From Clostridium perfringens.
   1951..2060    +  oriT           oriT: incP origin of transfer
   2093..2464    +  CDS            traJ: oriT-recognizing protein; traJ
   2502..2597    +  CDS            traI (fragment): TRAI6_ECOLX - Experimental evidence at protein level: Swiss-Prot protein existence level 1. The initiation process of transfer DNA synthesis requires the interaction of at least three plasmid-specific components (TraH, I, and J) at the transfer origin resulting in the assembly of a specialised nucleoprotein complex - the relaxosome. Site- and strand-specific cleavage at the transfer origin is dependent on TraI and TraJ. From Escherichia coli.
   2811..3344    -  CDS            LUCI_OPLGR (fragment): Experimental evidence at protein level: Swiss-Prot protein existence level 1. Catalytic subunit of oplophorus-luciferin 2-monooxygenase. Oxidoreductase that converts coelenterazine (the oplophorus luciferin) to coelenteramide under emission of blue light with a maximum at 454 nm. Is also active with bisdeoxycoelenterazine. From Oplophorus gracilirostris (Luminous shrimp).
>Addgene plasmid #248191 | pEW008 | addgene full sequence | sequence record 496455 | Addgene NGS Result
TTGAGATCCTTTTTTTCTGCGCGTAATCTGCTGCTTGCAAACAAAAAAACCACCGCTACCAGCGGTGGTT
TGTTTGCCGGATCAAGAGCTACCAACTCTTTTTCCGAAGGTAACTGGCTTCAGCAGAGCGCAGATACCAA
ATACTGTTCTTCTAGTGTAGCCGTAGTTAGGCCACCACTTCAAGAACTCTGTAGCACCGCCTACATACCT
CGCTCTGCTAATCCTGTTACCAGTGGCTGCTGCCAGTGGCGATAAGTCGTGTCTTACCGGGTTGGACTCA
AGACGATAGTTACCGGATAAGGCGCAGCGGTCGGGCTGAACGGGGGGTTCGTGCACACAGCCCAGCTTGG
AGCGAACGACCTACACCGAACTGAGATACCTACAGCGTGAGCTATGAGAAAGCGCCACGCTTCCCGAAGG
GAGAAAGGCGGACAGGTATCCGGTAAGCGGCAGGGTCGGAACAGGAGAGCGCACGAGGGAGCTTCAAGGG
GGAAACGCCTGGTATCTTTATAGTCCTGTCGGGTTTCGCCACCTCTGACTTGAGCGTCGATTTTTGTGAT
GCTCGTCAGGGGGGCGGAGCCTATGGAAAAACGCCAGCAACGCGGCCTTTTTACGGTTCCTGGCCTTTTG
CTGGCCTTTTGCTCACATGTTCTTTCCTGCGTTATCCCCTGATTCTGTGGATAACCGTATTACCGCCTTT
GAGTGAGCTGATACCGCTCGCCGCAGCCGAACGACCGAGCGCAGCGAGTCAGTGAGCGAGGAAGCGGAAG
AGCGCTCGGCCGGGGATCGATCCCCGGGTACGTACCCGGCAGTTTTTCTTTTTCGGCAAGTGTTCAAGAA
GTTATTAAGTCGGGAGTGCAGTCGAAGTGGGCAAGTTGAAAAATTCACAAAAATGTGGTATAATATCTTT
GTTCATTAGAGCGATAAACTTGAATTTGAGAGGGAACTTAGATGGTATTTGAAAAAATTGATAAAAATAG
TTGGAACAGAAAAGAGTATTTTGACCACTACTTTGCAAGTGTACCTTGTACCTACAGCATGACCGTTAAA
GTGGATATCACACAAATAAAGGAAAAGGGAATGAAACTATATCCTGCAATGCTTTATTATATTGCAATGA
TTGTAAACCGCCATTCAGAGTTTAGGACGGCAATCAATCAAGATGGTGAATTGGGGATATATGATGAGAT
GATACCAAGCTATACAATATTTCACAATGATACTGAAACATTTTCCAGCCTTTGGACTGAGTGTAAGTCT
GACTTTAAATCATTTTTAGCAGATTATGAAAGTGATACGCAACGGTATGGAAACAATCATAGAATGGAAG
GAAAGCCAAATGCTCCGGAAAACATTTTTAATGTATCTATGATACCGTGGTCAACCTTCGATGGCTTTAA
TCTGAATTTGCAGAAAGGATATGATTATTTGATTCCTATTTTTACTATGGGGAAATATTATAAAGAAGAT
AACAAAATTATACTTCCTTTGGCAATTCAAGTTCATCACGCAGTATGTGACGGATTTCACATTTGCCGTT
TTGTAAACGAATTGCAGGAATTGATAAATAGTTAACTTCAGGTTTGTCTGTAACTAAAAACAAGTATTTA
AGCAAAAACATCGTAGAAATACGGTGTTTTTTGTTACCCTAAAATCTACAATTTTATACATAACCACAGG
TTAGTACAAAGACCTTGTGTTTCTTTTTGAAAGGCTTAAAACAAGGATTTTTCCTTGATTTAAGCCCCGA
AAAGCAACACAACCAAGGTTTTAGTATCAATCTGTGGTTTTTATATTTTCAGAGACCGGTCAGATCTGCA
GAATTCGCCCTTCCTGCTTCGGGGTCATTATAGCGATTTTTTCGGTATATCCATCCTTTTTCGCACGATA
TACAGGATTTTGCCAAAGGGTTCGTGTAGACTTTCCTTGGTGTATCCAACGGCGTCAGCCGGGCAGGATA
GGTGAAGTAGGCCCACCCGCGAGCGGGTGTTCCTTCTTCACTGTCCCTTATTCGCACCTGGCGGTGCTCA
ACGGGAATCCTGCTCTGCGAGGCTGGCCGGCTACCGCCGGCGTAACAGATGAGGGCAAGCGGATGGCTGA
TGAAACCAAGCCAACCAGGAAGGGCAGCCCACCTATCAAGGTGTACTGCCTTCCAGACGAACGAAGAGCG
ATTGAGGAAAAGGCGGCGGCGGCCGGCATGAGCCTGTCGGCCTACCTGCTGGCCGTCGGCCAGGGCTACA
AAATCACGGGCGTCGTGGACTATGAGCACGTCCGCGAGCTGGCCCGCATCAATGGCGACCTGGGCCGCCT
GGGCGGCCTGCTGAAACTCTGGCTCACCGACGACCCGCGCACGGCGCGGTTCGGTGATGCCACGATCCTC
GCCCTGCTGGCGAAGATCGAAGAGAAGCAGGACGAGCTTGGCAAGGTCATGATGGGCGTGGTCCGCCCGA
GGGCAGAGCCATGACTTTTTTAGCCGCTAAAACGGCCGGGGGGTGCGCGTGATTGCCAAGCACGTCCCCA
TGCGCTCCATCAAGAAGAGCGACTTCGCGGAGCTGGTGAAGTACATCACCGACGAGCAAGGCAAGACCGA
TCCCCTACTACTGACAGCTTCCAAGGAGCTAAAGAGGTCCCTAGCGCAGCCTAAGGGCGAATTCCAGCAC
ACTGGCATCTTTTTATTTAGGGATTTCTCACATAAAATAGAGGCTATTTATAGCCTCTATTTTATTTTAT
ATTTATTTTAAATAAAAAAGACTTCTCATGAGAGAAGCCTTTTTCTATTTAAAGTTTTATTAAAACTTAT
AGGATCCCTATAGAATTTCTTCAAAAAGTCTATAACCTGTAACACTGTTTATAGTTACTCTAAACAACAT
AGATCCATCAGGTGTAATTAACCTTTCATCTATTATTTTATTTCCATTCCACAAAGTGCCTGTTACGGTT
ATTTTCTTTCCATCAAAAACTGCAATCCCTTCGTATGGTCTACCAAAATAATTTAACATATTTGGTGTTA
CACCATCAATTACTAAAGTTCCATAAGGTAATATTACTTTAAAGTGATGATCGTCTACTGGATATACAAC
TTTGAATACTTCCTCAATTTGTGCCATTTGGTCTGCTGATAGTCCCTCATAAGGAATTATTACATGTATA
TCGATCTTTAATGCATTTTCTCCACTTCTAACTATTCTTTGTATTGGTGTAACTGAGACTGCAAGATTTT
GTAAAAGAGAACTCACTCCACCCTGTTCTAAAACTTGATCTAAATTATATGCAGCAGTTTGTTCCCAATC
ACCCACAAAATCTTCAAGTGTAAACACAAAATTTTCTCCTTTACTGCAGGAGCTCCAAACATACTTAAGA
CCTCCTTAATTTATTTTATTTTTATACTTGTTTTTGTATTGTTTGTTTTTACAAGTAAATTATAATTTAA
TAGTCAAAGAAGGTCAAAGTCTATAAAATTATTTTTTTATATCTTTTAGGCGTTTTACAATTAATATTCG
AAATTAACTCTGTATAGCTAGGTACCATAAAAATAAGAAGCCTGCAAATGCAGGCTTCTTATTTTTATGC
TAGCTTGATGCAGAATTCGCCCTTAAGTCTAAAAATTAGGGGAGATGTAAGGATTTGGGAAAAATAGAAG
ATGTTATAATCATAAATATGGTATTCGTAGGCTTAAAGTCAAAAAGGAGGTGAAATATAAATAGATTTTT
AGCTAAATTAAGTAAGAAATAGGAGGAGATTTATTGAACAAAAAATTAGAAAAACCATTTGTATATAAGA
GAGAGTACGATTTGACTGGATATGATGTTGAAATTTTACAAAAATATGAGTTAGAACAAGCAATATATGT
TTATGTTGGGAGTAGTTGTGCATATAACATGAGAGCTAGAAGTAGTAAATGGAGATACCATATAAGAACA
AATAATAAGTCTATATGTTGTAACATTAAAAATTTTATACATAACTTGGAATTGTTTTATAAAATGGAAT
TAAAGTTGTCAGATAATATTATTAATGATAAGCTATACTATAGCAATATAGCAGAGTTTGAAGAATTTGA
AACACTAGAAAAAGCTAGAGAGGTAGAAAGTACTATTATAAGTCAATATCAATTTTTAGATTCTATAAAT
CATATGTTAAAACAAAAAATAATTTTATTGAGTAATAAGGATAGTGTGTTAAACATAACTAAAAATGGAA
ATACAAATTATTTGAAAGTAAAAAATAAATACATAGAAAAACATAAGAACAAGCCAATAATGAGATACCA
TATCAACTGTCAATTCAATACAGATGGAAGTGTCAAAAGTATTACACAGGAGTTTGAACCAATATTGGAA
TTAAACAAAAAAAATACCCTAAGCCGACCAAGCAGAGTATTTTTAAAATAATATTTTAAGATAACAACAA
AATGAGATAATACTACTAGACAATGACAACTCAACTACCAATTGAGTTTATGGAGCTACCAACTCCAATA
TCGGTCTAACTGATTAAGTATCTGTAGTTATATAATAATATTGCTATCAATTTTAGCATCTTAACAATAT
TATTATACATACTAAGCTAAAATTATTCAATAGTTGTAAAAGTTGATTAGTCAATAAGTATATATTTAAT
GTAGTGTTATCTCTTAAAAAAACTAGATAAGGAGATAATAAATATATGGAACAATTAGATTCAAAATATA
AGTTGAAAAAATTTCTAATGGCAGTATTTAGAGATGGTATAGGACAAGGAAATAATCTTATTGATAATGA
ATATGTTAGAGTATTTCAAAATAATAAAAGTAATAGTAAACAATTAGAACTCGGAGAAGAATTTAAAGAA
TATAGTAAAACAACTTTTTTTAAAAATATAGATGATATAGTAGAATTTACCTTCGCAAAAAATATTTATT
ATGAAAATACATTTTTTAACCTATGTACAACTGATGGAAAAGCAGGAACCAATGAAAACTTAATAAATAG
ATATGCATTAGGATTTGATTTTGACAAAAAAGAATTAGGACAAGGTTTTAATTATAAAGATATAATTAAT
TTATTTACTAAGATAGGATTACATTATCATATCCTAGTTGATAGTGGAAATGGATTCCATGTTTATGTGC
TAATTAATAAAACTAATAACATTAAGTTAGTATCAGAAGTTACAAATACATTAATAAATAAATTGGGTGC
AGATAAACAAGCAAATTTATCTACTCAAGTATTAAGAGTACCTTATACATATAATATTAAAAATACTACT
AAACAAGTAAAAATAATACACCAAGACAAAAATATATATAGATATGACATAGAAAAGTTAGCTAAAAAAT
ATTGCAAAGATGTAAAAACAGTAGGTAATACTAATACAAAATATATATTAGATAGTAAGCTACCAAATTG
TATAGTAGATATTTTAAAAAATGGTAGTAAAGATGGACATAAAAACCTAGATTTGCAAAAAATAGTTGTG
ACTTTAAGATTGAGGAATAAAAGTTTAAGTCAAGTAATATCCGTTGCTAGAGAATGGAACTATATATCAC
AAAATAGTCTTTCAAATAGTGAGCTAGAATATCAAGTCAAGTATATGTATGAGAAGCTTAAAACGGTTAA
TTTTGGTTGTACAGGTTGTGAGTTTAATAGTGATTGTTGGAATAAAATAGAATCAGATTTTATATATAGT
GATGAAGATACTTTGTTCAATATGCCACATAAGCACTCAAAGGATTTGAAATATAAGAATAGGAAAGGGG
TTAAAATAATGACTGGTAATCAATTGTTTATCTATAATGTGTTACTTAACAATAAAGATAGAGAATTAAA
CATAGACGATATAATGGAGCTGATAACCTATAAACGTAAGAAGAAAGTTAAAAACATTGTTATGAGTGAA
AAGACATTAAGAGAAACATTAAAAGAACTTCAACATAATGATTATATTACAAAAACAAAAGGTGTTACAA
AGCTAGGAATAAAAGATACATACAATGTAAAAGAAGTTAGATGTAATATAGATAAACAATATACTATTAG
TTACTTTGTTACCATGGCAGTAATTTGGGGAATAATTTCAACTGAAGAATTAAGATTATATACTCATATG
AGATATAAGCAAGATTTATTGGTCAAAGATGATAAAATAAAAGGAAATATATTAAGAATTAATCAAGAGG
AATTAGCAAAAGATTTAGGAGTAACACAGCAAAGAATTTCAAATATGATAGAATCTTTATTAGATACTAA
AATTTTAGATGTATGGGAAACTAAAATAAATGATAGAGGATTTATGTACTATACATATAGATTAAACAAG
TAGATTTTTGATAGGATTAGAATTGATTTTCTAGTCCTATTTTTATGCAAAAAAACTAATTAATAAAAAT
TTCTTTTGGTAAAATAATTGTACGAGAATTGCAAAAAAAAAATGGCATCAAAGTATTGAAATTAAGCCGT
TTTAAAAATTTCTTTTGGTAAAATAATTGTACATATATATGTAGTATATATATATATGTTTTTTAGAGAA
TGTATAACTAGAATATAGAGCTAGAATATAGAGAATGTATAACTAGAATATAGAGCTAGAATATAGAGAA
TGTATAACTAGAATATAGAGCTAGAATATAGAGAATGTATAACTAGAATATAGAGCTAGAATCCTAATTA
GTAGGTGCTTTTTTAAAACAAGTTAAAAATCAAAAATAGTATTAGTAAGCATTGGAAATGCTAGATTCTA
AAATAGAAAAGTAAAAAATTGGTGCACTATCTAAACTTATCTATATCGCTTTTTCCGTCGTTTGGTTCTC
TAGTTACGATACAGGGGATATGCTTATATTGAGTTATAGTACTAATCAGTGCTTAATATAGTTAATAAAA
TTATAGTTACCATAGTTTAGTAACTATGATGTATGTTAGTTAGAAACTTGCATTTCATGACCAAAATCCC
TTAACGTGAGTTTTCGTTCCACTGAGCGTCAGACCCCGTAGAAAAGATCAAAGGATCTTC
